>Addgene plasmid #98709 | pLX302 PCSK5 (T288P)-V5 puro | addgene full sequence | sequence record 190703 | Addgene NGS Result
GCCGAGTTGAGCGGTTCCCGGCTGGCCGCGCAGCAACAGATGGAAGGCCTCCTGGCGCCGCACCGGCCCA
AGGAGCCCGCGTGGTTCCTGGCCACCGTCGGCGTCTCGCCCGACCACCAGGGCAAGGGTCTGGGCAGCGC
CGTCGTGCTCCCCGGAGTGGAGGCGGCCGAGCGCGCCGGGGTGCCCGCCTTCCTGGAGACCTCCGCGCCC
CGCAACCTCCCCTTCTACGAGCGGCTCGGCTTCACCGTCACCGCCGACGTCGAGGTGCCCGAAGGACCGC
GCACCTGGTGCATGACCCGCAAGCCCGGTGCCTGAGAATTCTAGATCTTGAGACAAATGGCAGTATTCAT
CCACAATTTTAAAAGAAAAGGGGGGATTGGGGGGTACAGTGCAGGGGAAAGAATAGTAGACATAATAGCA
ACAGACATACAAACTAAAGAATTACAAAAACAAATTACAAAAATTCAAAATTTTCGGGTTTATTACAGGG
ACAGCAGAGATCCACTTTGGCGCCGGCTCGAGGGGGCCCGGGGTTATTAATAGTAATCAATTACGGGGTC
ATTAGTTCATAGCCCATATATGGAGTTCCGCGTTACATAACTTACGGTAAATGGCCCGCCTGGCTGACCG
CCCAACGACCCCCGCCCATTGACGTCAATAATGACGTATGTTCCCATAGTAACGCCAATAGGGACTTTCC
ATTGACGTCAATGGGTGGAGTATTTACGGTAAACTGCCCACTTGGCAGTACATCAAGTGTATCATATGCC
AAGTACGCCCCCTATTGACGTCAATGACGGTAAATGGCCCGCCTGGCATTATGCCCAGTACATGACCTTA
TGGGACTTTCCTACTTGGCAGTACATCTACGTATTAGTCATCGCTATTACCATGGTGATGCGGTTTTGGC
AGTACATCAATGGGCGTGGATAGCGGTTTGACTCACGGGGATTTCCAAGTCTCCACCCCATTGACGTCAA
TGGGAGTTTGTTTTGGCACCAAAATCAACGGGACTTTCCAAAATGTCGTAACAACTCCGCCCCATTGACG
CAAATGGGCGGTAGGCGTGTACGGTGGGAGGTCTATATAAGCAGAGCTCTCTGGCTAACTGTCGGGATCA
ACAAGTTTGTACAAAAAAGTTGGCATGGGCTGGGGGAGCCGCTGCTGCTGCCCGGGACGTTTGGACCTGC
TGTGCGTGCTGGCGCTGCTCGGGGGCTGCCTGCTCCCCGTGTGTCGGACGCGCGTCTACACCAACCACTG
GGCAGTCAAAATCGCCGGGGGCTTCCCGGAGGCCAACCGTATCGCCAGCAAGTACGGATTCATCAACATA
GGACAGATAGGGGCCCTGAAGGACTACTACCACTTCTACCATAGCAGGACGATTAAAAGGTCAGTTATCT
CGAGCAGAGGGACCCACAGTTTCATTTCAATGGAACCAAAGGTGGAATGGATCCAACAGCAAGTGGTAAA
AAAGCGGACAAAGAGGGATTATGACTTCAGTCGTGCCCAGTCTACCTATTTCAATGATCCCAAGTGGCCC
AGCATGTGGTATATGCACTGCAGTGACAATACACATCCCTGCCAGTCTGACATGAATATCGAAGGAGCCT
GGAAGAGAGGCTACACGGGAAAGAACATTGTGGTCACTATCCTGGATGACGGAATTGAGAGAACCCATCC
AGATCTGATGCAAAACTACGATGCTCTGGCAAGTTGCGACGTGAATGGGAATGACTTGGACCCAATGCCT
CGTTATGATGCAAGCAACGAGAACAAGCATGGGACTCGCTGTGCTGGAGAAGTGGCAGCCGCTGCAAACA
ATTCGCACTGCACAGTCGGAATTGCTTTCAACGCCAAGATCGGAGGAGTGCGAATGCTGGACGGAGATGT
CACGGACATGGTTGAAGCAAAATCAGTTAGCTTCAACCCCCAGCACGTGCACATTTACAGCGCCAGCTGG
GGCCCGGATGATGATGGCAAGACTGTGGACGGACCAGCCCCCCTCCCCCGGCAAGCCTTTGAAAACGGCG
TTAGAATGGGGCGGAGAGGCCTCGGCTCTGTGTTTGTTTGGGCATCTGGAAATGGTGGAAGGAGCAAAGA
CCACTGCTCCTGTGATGGCTACACCAACAGCATCTACACCATCTCCATCAGCAGCACTGCAGAAAGCGGA
AAGAAACCTTGGTACCTGGAAGAGTGTTCATCCACGCTGGCCACAACCTACAGCAGCGGGGAGTCCTACG
ATAAGAAAATCATCACTACAGATCTGAGGCAGCGTTGCACGGACAACCACACTGGGACGTCAGCCTCAGC
CCCCATGGCTGCAGGCATCATTGCGCTGGCCCTGGAAGCCAATCCGTTTCTGACCTGGAGAGACGTACAG
CATGTTATTGTCAGGACTTCCCGTGCGGGACATTTGAACGCTAATGACTGGAAAACCAATGCTGCTGGTT
TTAAGGTGAGCCATCTTTATGGATTTGGACTGATGGACGCAGAAGCCATGGTGATGGAGGCAGAGAAGTG
GACCACCGTTCCCCGGCAGCACGTGTGTGTGGAGAGCACAGACCGACAAATCAAGACAATCCGCCCTAAC
AGTGCAGTGCGCTCCATCTACAAAGCTTCAGGCTGCTCGGATAACCCCAACCGCCATGTCAACTACCTGG
AGCACGTCGTTGTGCGCATCACCATCACCCACCCCAGGAGAGGAGACCTGGCCATCTACCTGACCTCGCC
CTCTGGAACTAGGTCTCAGCTTTTGGCCAACAGGCTATTTGATCACTCCATGGAAGGATTCAAAAACTGG
GAGTTCATGACCATTCATTGCTGGGGAGAAAGAGCTGCTGGTGACTGGGTCCTTGAAGTTTATGATACTC
CCTCTCAGCTAAGGAACTTTAAGACTCCAGGTAAATTGAAAGAATGGTCTTTGGTCCTCTACGGCACCTC
CGTGCAGCCATATTCACCAACCAATGAATTTCCGAAAGTGGAACGGTTCCGCTATAGCCGAGTTGAAGAC
CCCACAGACGACTATGGCACAGAGGATTATGCAGGTCCCTGCGACCCTGAGTGCAGTGAGGTTGGCTGTG
ACGGGCCAGGACCAGACCACTGCAATGACTGTTTGCACTACTACTACAAGCTGAAAAACAATACCAGGAT
CTGTGTCTCCAGCTGCCCCCCTGGCCACTACCACGCCGACAAGAAGCGCTGCAGGAAGTGTGCCCCCAAC
TGTGAGTCCTGCTTTGGGAGCCATGGTGACCAATGCATGTCCTGCAAATATGGATACTTTCTGAATGAAG
AAACCAACAGCTGTGTTACTCACTGCCCTGATGGGTCATATCAGGATACCAAGAAAAATCTTTGCCGGAA
ATGCAGTGAAAACTGCAAGACATGTACTGAATTCCATAACTGTACAGAATGTAGGGATGGGTTAAGCCTG
CAGGGATCCCGGTGCTCTGTCTCCTGTGAAGATGGACGGTATTTCAACGGCCAGGACTGCCAGCCCTGCC
ACCGCTTCTGCGCCACTTGTGCTGGGGCAGGAGCTGATGGGTGCATTAACTGCACAGAGGGCTACTTCAT
GGAGGATGGGAGATGCGTGCAGAGCTGTAGTATCAGCTATTACTTTGACCACTCTTCAGAGAATGGATAC
AAATCCTGCAAAAAATGTGATATCAGTTGTTTGACGTGCAATGGCCCAGGATTCAAGAACTGTACAAGCT
GCCCTAGTGGGTATCTCTTAGACTTAGGAATGTGTCAAATGGGAGCCATTTGCAAGGATGCAACGGAAGA
GTCCTGGGCGGAAGGAGGCTTCTGTATGCTTGTGAAAAAGAACAATCTGTGCCAACGGAAGGTTCTTCAA
CAACTTTGCTGCAAAACATGTACATTTCAAGGCTGCCCAACTTTCTTGTACAAAGTGGTTGGTAAGCCTA
TCCCTAACCCTCTCCTCGGTCTCGATTCTACGTAGTAATGAGCTAGCGCTAACCGGTGGCGCGTTAAGTC
GACAATCAACCTCTGGATTACAAAATTTGTGAAAGATTGACTGGTATTCTTAACTATGTTGCTCCTTTTA
CGCTATGTGGATACGCTGCTTTAATGCCTTTGTATCATGCTATTGCTTCCCGTATGGCTTTCATTTTCTC
CTCCTTGTATAAATCCTGGTTGCTGTCTCTTTATGAGGAGTTGTGGCCCGTTGTCAGGCAACGTGGCGTG
GTGTGCACTGTGTTTGCTGACGCAACCCCCACTGGTTGGGGCATTGCCACCACCTGTCAGCTCCTTTCCG
GGACTTTCGCTTTCCCCCTCCCTATTGCCACGGCGGAACTCATCGCCGCCTGCCTTGCCCGCTGCTGGAC
AGGGGCTCGGCTGTTGGGCACTGACAATTCCGTGGTGTTGTCGGGGAAATCATCGTCCTTTCCTTGGCTG
CTCGCCTGTGTTGCCACCTGGATTCTGCGCGGGACGTCCTTCTGCTACGTCCCTTCGGCCCTCAATCCAG
CGGACCTTCCTTCCCGCGGCCTGCTGCCGGCTCTGCGGCCTCTTCCGCGTCTTCGCCTTCGCCCTCAGAC
GAGTCGGATCTCCCTTTGGGCCGCCTCCCCGCGTCGACTTTAAGACCAATGACTTACAAGGCAGCTGTAG
ATCTTAGCCACTTTTTAAAAGAAAAGGGGGGACTGGAAGGGCTAATTCACTCCCAACGAAGACAAGATCT
GCTTTTTGCTTGTACTGGGTCTCTCTGGTTAGACCAGATCTGAGCCTGGGAGCTCTCTGGCTAACTAGGG
AACCCACTGCTTAAGCCTCAATAAAGCTTGCCTTGAGTGCTTCAAGTAGTGTGTGCCCGTCTGTTGTGTG
ACTCTGGTAACTAGAGATCCCTCAGACCCTTTTAGTCAGTGTGGAAAATCTCTAGCAGTACGTATAGTAG
TTCATGTCATCTTATTATTCAGTATTTATAACTTGCAAAGAAATGAATATCAGAGAGTGAGAGGAACTTG
TTTATTGCAGCTTATAATGGTTACAAATAAAGCAATAGCATCACAAATTTCACAAATAAAGCATTTTTTT
CACTGCATTCTAGTTGTGGTTTGTCCAAACTCATCAATGTATCTTATCATGTCTGGCTCTAGCTATCCCG
CCCCTAACTCCGCCCATCCCGCCCCTAACTCCGCCCAGTTCCGCCCATTCTCCGCCCCATGGCTGACTAA
TTTTTTTTATTTATGCAGAGGCCGAGGCCGCCTCGGCCTCTGAGCTATTCCAGAAGTAGTGAGGAGGCTT
TTTTGGAGGCCTAGGGACGTACCCAATTCGCCCTATAGTGAGTCGTATTACGCGCGCTCACTGGCCGTCG
TTTTACAACGTCGTGACTGGGAAAACCCTGGCGTTACCCAACTTAATCGCCTTGCAGCACATCCCCCTTT
CGCCAGCTGGCGTAATAGCGAAGAGGCCCGCACCGATCGCCCTTCCCAACAGTTGCGCAGCCTGAATGGC
GAATGGG
[124 nt withheld, positions 5468-5591]
C
[91 nt withheld, positions 5593-5683]
A
[49 nt withheld, positions 5685-5733]
CCTTTGACGTTGGAGTCCACGTTCTTT
[37 nt withheld, positions 5761-5797]
ACCCTATCTCGGTCTATTCTTTTGATTTATAAGGGATTTTGCCGATTTCGGCCTATTGGTTAAAAAATGA
GCTGATTTAACAAAAATTTAACGCGAATTTTAACAAAATATTAACGCTTACAATTTAGGTGGCACTTTTC
GGGGAAATGTGCGCGGAACCCCTATTTGTTTATTTTTCTAAATACATTCAAATATGTATCCGCTCATGAG
ACAATAACCCTGATAAATGCTTCAATAATATTGAAAAAGGAAGAGTATGAGTATTCAACATTTCCGTGTC
GCCCTTATTCCCTTTTTTGCGGCATTTTGCCTTCCTGTTTTTGCTCACCCAGAAACGCTGGTGAAAGTAA
AAGATGCTGAAGATCAGTTGGGTGCACGAGTGGGTTACATCGAACTGGATCTCAACAGCGGTAAGATCCT
TGAGAGTTTTCGCCCCGAAGAACGTTTTCCAATGATGAGCACTTTTAAAGTTCTGCTATGTGGCGCGGTA
TTATCCCGTATTGACGCCGGGCAAGAGCAACTCGGTCGCCGCATACACTATTCTCAGAATGACTTGGTTG
AGTACTCACCAGTCACAGAAAAGCATCTTACGGATGGCATGACAGTAAGAGAATTATGCAGTGCTGCCAT
AACCATGAGTGATAACACTGCGGCCAACTTACTTCTGACAACGATCGGAGGACCGAAGGAGCTAACCGCT
TTTTTGCACAACATGGGGGATCATGTAACTCGCCTTGATCGTTGGGAACCGGAGCTGAATGAAGCCATAC
CAAACGACGAGCGTGACACCACGATGCCTGTAGCAATGGCAACAACGTTGCGCAAACTATTAACTGGCGA
ACTACTTACTCTAGCTTCCCGGCAACAATTAATAGACTGGATGGAGGCGGATAAAGTTGCAGGACCACTT
CTGCGCTCGGCCCTTCCGGCTGGCTGGTTTATTGCTGATAAATCTGGAGCCGGTGAGCGTGGGTCTCGCG
GTATCATTGCAGCACTGGGGCCAGATGGTAAGCCCTCCCGTATCGTAGTTATCTACACGACGGGGAGTCA
GGCAACTATGGATGAACGAAATAGACAGATCGCTGAGATAGGTGCCTCACTGATTAAGCATTGGTAACTG
TCAGACCAAGTTTACTCATATATACTTTAGATTGATTTAAAACTTCATTTTTAATTTAAAAGGATCTAGG
TGAAGATCCTTTTTGATAATCTCATGACCAAAATCCCTTAACGTGAGTTTTCGTTCCACTGAGCGTCAGA
CCCCGTAGAAAAGATCAAAGGATCTTCTTGAGATCCTTTTTTTCTGCGCGTAATCTGCTGCTTGCAAACA
AAAAAACCACCGCTACCAGCGGTGGTTTGTTTGCCGGATCAAGAGCTACCAACTCTTTTTCCGAAGGTAA
CTGGCTTCAGCAGAGCGCAGATACCAAATACTGTTCTTCTAGTGTAGCCGTAGTTAGGCCACCACTTCAA
GAACTCTGTAGCACCGCCTACATACCTCGCTCTGCTAATCCTGTTACCAGTGGCTGCTGCCAGTGGCGAT
AAGTCGTGTCTTACCGGGTTGGACTCAAGACGATAGTTACCGGATAAGGCGCAGCGGTCGGGCTGAACGG
GGGGTTCGTGCACACAGCCCAGCTTGGAGCGAACGACCTACACCGAACTGAGATACCTACAGCGTGAGCT
ATGAGAAAGCGCCACGCTTCCCGAAGGGAGAAAGGCGGACAGGTATCCGGTAAGCGGCAGGGTCGGAACA
GGAGAGCGCACGAGGGAGCTTCCAGGGGGAAACGCCTGGTATCTTTATAGTCCTGTCGGGTTTCGCCACC
TCTGACTTGAGCGTCGATTTTTGTGATGCTCGTCAGGGGGGCGGAGCCTATGGAAAAACGCCAGCAACGC
GGCCTTTTTACGGTTCCTGGCCTTTTGCTGGCCTTTTGCTCACATGTTCTTTCCTGCGTTATCCCCTGAT
TCTGTGGATAACCGTATTACCGCCTTTGAGTGAGCTGATACCGCTCGCCGCAGCCGAACGACCGAGCGCA
GCGAGTCAGTGAGCGAGGAAGCGGAAGAGCGCCCAATACGCAAACCGCCTCTCCCCGCGCGTTGGCCGAT
TCATTAATGCAGCTGGCACGACAGGTTTCCCGACTGGAAAGCGGGCAGTGAGCGCAACGCAATTAATGTG
AGTTAGCTCACTCATTAGGCACCCCAGGCTTTACACTTTATGCTTCCGGCTCGTATGTTGTGTGGAATTG
TGAGCGGATAACAATTTCACACAGGAAACAGCTATGACCATGATTACGCCAAGCGCGCAATTAACCCTCA
CTAAAGGGAACAAAAGCTGGAGCTGCAAGCTTAATGTAGTCTTATGCAATACTCTTGTAGTCTTGCAACA
TGGTAACGATGAGTTAGCAACATGCCTTACAAGGAGAGAAAAAGCACCGTGCATGCCGATTGGTGGAAGT
AAGGTGGTACGATCGTGCCTTATTAGGAAGGCAACAGACGGGTCTGACATGGATTGGACGAACCACTGAA
TTGCCGCATTGCAGAGATATTGTATTTAAGTGCCTAGCTCGATACATAAACGGGTCTCTCTGGTTAGACC
AGATCTGAGCCTGGGAGCTCTCTGGCTAACTAGGGAACCCACTGCTTAAGCCTCAATAAAGCTTGCCTTG
AGTGCTTCAAGTAGTGTGTGCCCGTCTGTTGTGTGACTCTGGTAACTAGAGATCCCTCAGACCCTTTTAG
TCAGTGTGGAAAATCTCTAGCAGTGGCGCCCGAACAGGGACTTGAAAGCGAAAGGGAAACCAGAGGAGCT
CTCTCGACGCAGGACTCGGCTTGCTGAAGCGCGCACGGCAAGAGGCGAGGGGCGGCGACTGGTGAGTACG
CCAAAAATTTTGACTAGCGGAGGCTAGAAGGAGAGAGATGGGTGCGAGAGCGTCAGTATTAAGCGGGGGA
GAATTAGATCGCGATGGGAAAAAATTCGGTTAAGGCCAGGGGGAAAGAAAAAATATAAATTAAAACATAT
AGTATGGGCAAGCAGGGAGCTAGAACGATTCGCAGTTAATCCTGGCCTGTTAGAAACATCAGAAGGCTGT
AGACAAATACTGGGACAGCTACAACCATCCCTTCAGACAGGATCAGAAGAACTTAGATCATTATATAATA
CAGTAGCAACCCTCTATTGTGTGCATCAAAGGATAGAGATAAAAGACACCAAGGAAGCTTTAGACAAGAT
AGAGGAAGAGCAAAACAAAAGTAAGACCACCGCACAGCAAGCGGCCGCTGATCTTCAGACCTGGAGGAGG
AGATATGAGGGACAATTGGAGAAGTGAATTATATAAATATAAAGTAGTAAAAATTGAACCATTAGGAGTA
GCACCCACCAAGGCAAAGAGAAGAGTGGTGCAGAGAGAAAAAAGAGCAGTGGGAATAGGAGCTTTGTTCC
TTGGGTTCTTGGGAGCAGCAGGAAGCACTATGGGCGCAGCGTCAATGACGCTGACGGTACAGGCCAGACA
ATTATTGTCTGGTATAGTGCAGCAGCAGAACAATTTGCTGAGGGCTATTGAGGCGCAACAGCATCTGTTG
CAACTCACAGTCTGGGGCATCAAGCAGCTCCAGGCAAGAATCCTGGCTGTGGAAAGATACCTAAAGGATC
AACAGCTCCTGGGGATTTGGGGTTGCTCTGGAAAACTCATTTGCACCACTGCTGTGCCTTGGAATGCTAG
TTGGAGTAATAAATCTCTGGAACAGATTTGGAATCACACGACCTGGATGGAGTGGGACAGAGAAATTAAC
AATTACACAAGCTTAATACACTCCTTAATTGAAGAATCGCAAAACCAGCAAGAAAAGAATGAACAAGAAT
TATTGGAATTAGATAAATGGGCAAGTTTGTGGAATTGGTTTAACATAACAAATTGGCTGTGGTATATAAA
ATTATTCATAATGATAGTAGGAGGCTTGGTAGGTTTAAGAATAGTTTTTGCTGTACTTTCTATAGTGAAT
AGAGTTAGGCAGGGATATTCACCATTATCGTTTCAGACCCACCTCCCAACCCCGAGGGGACCCTTGCGCC
TTTTCCAAGGCAGCCCTGGGTTTGCGCAGGGACGCGGCTGCTCTGGGCGTGGTTCCGGGAAACGCAGCGG
CGCCGACCCTGGGTCTCGCACATTCTTCACGTCCGTTCGCAGCGTCACCCGGATCTTCGCCGCTACCCTT
GTGGGCCCCCCGGCGACGCTTCCTGCTCCGCCCCTAAGTCGGGAAGGTTCCTTGCGGTTCGCGGCGTGCC
GGACGTGACAAACGGAAGCCGCACGTCTCACTAGTACCCTCGCAGACGGACAGCGCCAGGGAGCAATGGC
AGCGCGCCGACCGCGATGGGCTGTGGCCAATAGCGGCTGCTGAGCAGGGCGCGCCGAGAGCAGCGGCCGG
GAAGGGGCGGTGCGGGAGGCGGGGTGTGGGGCGGTAGTGTGGGCCCTGTTCCTGCCCGCGCGGTGTTCCG
CATTCTGCAAGCCTCCGGAGCGCACGTCGGCAGTCGGCTCCCTCGTTGACCGAATCACCGACCTCTCTCC
CCAGGGGGTACCACCGGAGCTTACCATGACCGAGTACAAGCCCACGGTGCGCCTCGCCACCCGCGACGAC
GTCCCCAGGGCCGTACGCACCCTCGCCGCCGCGTTCGCCGACTACCCCGCCACGCGCCACACCGTCGATC
CGGACCGCCACATCGAGCGGGTCACCGAGCTGCAAGAACTCTTCCTCACGCGCGTCGGGCTCGACATCGG
CAAGGTGTGGGTCGCGGACGACGGCGCCGCCGTGGCGGTCTGGACCACGCCGGAGAGCGTCGAAGCGGGG
GCGGTGTTCGCCGAGATCGGCCCGCGCATG
Features (pLannotate 1.2.2; 31 found; start..end, strand, type, name):
    357..474     +  misc_feature   cPPT/CTS: central polypurine tract and central termination sequence of HIV-1
    591..894     +  enhancer       CMV enhancer: human cytomegalovirus immediate early enhancer
    895..1098    +  promoter       CMV promoter: human cytomegalovirus (CMV) immediate early promoter
   1122..1139    +  protein_bind   attB1 (fragment): mutant version of attB; core recombination site for the Gateway® BP reaction BP Clonase™
   1190..3883    +  CDS            Pcsk6: PCSK6_RAT - Also known as Pace4. Experimental evidence at protein level: Swiss-Prot protein existence level 1. Serine endoprotease that processes various proproteins by cleavage at paired basic amino acids, recognizing the RXXX[KR]R consensus motif. Likely functions in the constitutive secretory pathway, with unique restricted distribution in both neuroendocrine and non-neuroendocrine tissues. From Rattus norvegicus (Rat).
   3886..3909    -  protein_bind   attB2: mutant version of attB; recombination site for the Gateway® BP reaction BP Clonase™
   3911..3952    +  CDS            V5 tag: epitope tag from simian virus 5
   3994..4582    +  misc_feature   WPRE: woodchuck hepatitis virus posttranscriptional regulatory element
   4633..4652    +  misc_feature   cPPT/CTS (fragment): central polypurine tract and central termination sequence of HIV-1
   4654..4887    +  LTR            3' LTR (ΔU3): self-inactivating 3' long terminal repeat (LTR) from HIV-1
   4965..5086    +  polyA_signal   SV40 poly(A) signal: SV40 polyadenylation signal
   5126..5261    +  rep_origin     SV40 ori: SV40 origin of replication
   5282..5300    -  promoter       T7 promoter: promoter for bacteriophage T7 RNA polymerase
   5308..5463    +  CDS            lacZα (fragment): LacZα fragment of β-galactosidase; lacZ fragment
   5468..5896    +  rep_origin     f1 ori (sequence partly withheld): f1 bacteriophage origin of replication; arrow indicates direction of (+) strand synthesis
   5949..6053    +  promoter       AmpR promoter: bla
   6054..6914    +  CDS            AmpR: β-lactamase; bla; confers resistance to ampicillin, carbenicillin, and related antibiotics
   7085..7673    +  rep_origin     ori: high-copy-number ColE1/pMB1/pBR322/pUC origin of replication
   7856..7948    +  CDS            lacI (fragment): lac repressor; lacI; The lac repressor binds to the lac operator to inhibit transcription in E. coli. This inhibition can be relieved by adding lactose or isopropyl-β-D-thiogalactopyranoside (IPTG).
   7961..7982    +  protein_bind   CAP binding site: CAP binding activates transcription in the presence of cAMP. E. coli catabolite activator protein
   7997..8027    +  promoter       lac promoter: promoter for the E. coli lac operon
   8031..8053    +  protein_bind   lac operator (fragment): The lac repressor binds to the lac operator to inhibit transcription in E. coli. This inhibition can be relieved by adding lactose or isopropyl-β-D-thiogalactopyranoside (IPTG). lac repressor encoded by lacI
   8096..8114    +  promoter       T3 promoter: promoter for bacteriophage T3 RNA polymerase
   8142..8368    +  promoter       RSV promoter: Rous sarcoma virus enhancer/promoter
   8369..8549    +  LTR            5' LTR (truncated): truncated 5' long terminal repeat (LTR) from HIV-1
   8596..8721    +  misc_feature   HIV-1 Ψ: packaging signal of human immunodeficiency virus type 1
   8705..9068    +  CDS            HIV-1 gag (fragment): gag protein from human immunodeficiency virus 1; gag
   9214..9447    +  misc_feature   RRE: The Rev response element (RRE) of HIV-1 allows for Rev-dependent mRNA export from the nucleus to the cytoplasm.
   9824..9850    +  CDS            Rev (fragment): human immunodeficiency virus 1 (HIV-1) Rev protein; rev; enhances nuclear export of unspliced and incompletely spliced viral mRNAs
   9851..10351   +  promoter       hPGK promoter: human phosphoglycerate kinase 1 promoter
  10373..315     +  CDS            PuroR (fragment) (across the origin): puromycin N-acetyltransferase; pac from Streptomyces; confers resistance to puromycin
