[The description below was written by a language model from this plasmid's Addgene catalogue record and pLannotate feature annotations shown in this document.]
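Description:
pLX302 PCSK5 (T288P)-V5 puro is a third-generation, self-inactivating HIV-1-based lentiviral vector for constitutive mammalian expression of a mutant form of human PCSK5 (the PC5A proprotein convertase isoform) carrying a threonine-to-proline change at residue 288. The catalogue lists the backbone as pLX304, whereas the plasmid name and the puromycin marker point to pLX302; the record does not resolve this. The plasmid is maintained in E. coli through a ColE1/pUC-type origin and ampicillin resistance (AmpR). An f1 origin, an SV40 origin and remnants of a lac/lacZα cloning region are also present in the backbone. The catalogue describes it as low copy and names a recombination-limiting strain, as is common for LTR-containing vectors.

The viral genome is transcribed from an RSV promoter fused to a truncated 5' LTR. It carries the Ψ packaging signal with a partial gag sequence, the RRE for Rev-dependent nuclear export, a cPPT/CTS and a ΔU3 3' LTR that inactivates the integrated provirus's own promoter activity. Two expression units lie between these elements. An hPGK promoter drives puromycin N-acetyltransferase for selection of transduced cells. Downstream, the CMV enhancer/promoter drives the roughly 2.7 kb PCSK5 open reading frame. The ORF was inserted by Gateway recombination, leaving attB1 and attB2 scars, and reads through into a backbone-encoded C-terminal V5 epitope tag, followed by a WPRE to enhance transcript expression. The automated annotation labels the ORF as rat Pcsk6, most likely a homology-based match to a related convertase rather than the true identity. According to the record, the insert came from a human ORFeome clone and was altered by site-directed mutagenesis. The construct is intended for generating cell lines that stably express V5-detectable PC5A T288P.
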