Addgene plasmid #98709: pLX302 PCSK5 (T288P)-V5 puro
Purpose: Lentiviral vector for constitutive expression of human mutant PC5A (T288P) with C-terminal V5 tag
Depositing lab: Kevin Janes. Depositing organization: University of Virginia. Publication: Tumor-Suppressor Inactivation of GDF11 Occurs by Precursor Sequestration in Triple-Negative Breast Cancer. Bajikar SS, Wang CC, Borten MA, Pereira EJ, Atkins KA, Janes KA. Dev Cell. 2017 Nov 20;43(4):418-435.e13. doi: 10.1016/j.devcel.2017.10.027. PubMed 29161592.
Backbone
  Vector backbone: pLX304
  Backbone manufacturer: Addgene #25890
  Backbone size w/o insert (bp): 9377
  Vector type: Mammalian Expression, Lentiviral
  Selectable markers: Puromycin
Growth in bacteria
  Bacterial resistance: Ampicillin, 100 μg/mL
  Growth temperature: 37°C
  Growth strain: NEB Stable
  Copy number: Low Copy
Gene/Insert
  Gene/Insert name: PCSK5 (alt names: PC5A; PC5; SPC6)
  Species: H. sapiens (human)
  Insert size (bp): 2742
  Mutation: Changed Threonine 288 to Proline
  Entrez Gene: PCSK5 (a.k.a. PC5, PC6, PC6A, SPC6)
  Tag / fusion protein: V5 (C terminal on backbone)
  Cloning method: Gateway Cloning
  Sequencing primers: 5′ CMV-F; 3′ WPRE-R
Resource information
  A portion of this plasmid was derived from a plasmid made by: Thermo Open Biosystems Human ORFeome version 5.1 #7239
Terms and licenses: Academic/Nonprofit Terms; Industry Terms: Not Available to Industry
Depositor comments: Plasmid for stable expression of human PC5A (PCSK5) mutant T288P with C-terminal V5 tag. Wild-type PCSK5 sequence was mutated with QuikChange Site Directed Mutagenesis.
How to cite: pLX302 PCSK5 (T288P)-V5 puro was a gift from Kevin Janes (Addgene plasmid # 98709 ; http://n2t.net/addgene:98709 ; RRID:Addgene_98709)
