>Addgene plasmid #98709 | pLX302 PCSK5 (T288P)-V5 puro | depositor partial sequence | sequence record 180729 | PCSK5 T288P predicted insert
ATGGGCTGGGGGAGCCGCTGCTGCTGCCCGGGACGTTTGGACCTGCTGTGCGTGCTGGCGCTGCTCGGGG
GCTGCCTGCTCCCCGTGTGTCGGACGCGCGTCTACACCAACCACTGGGCAGTCAAAATCGCCGGGGGCTT
CCCGGAGGCCAACCGTATCGCCAGCAAGTACGGATTCATCAACATAGGACAGATAGGGGCCCTGAAGGAC
TACTACCACTTCTACCATAGCAGGACGATTAAAAGGTCAGTTATCTCGAGCAGAGGGACCCACAGTTTCA
TTTCAATGGAACCAAAGGTGGAATGGATCCAACAGCAAGTGGTAAAAAAGCGGACAAAGAGGGATTATGA
CTTCAGTCGTGCCCAGTCTACCTATTTCAATGATCCCAAGTGGCCCAGCATGTGGTATATGCACTGCAGT
GACAATACACATCCCTGCCAGTCTGACATGAATATCGAAGGAGCCTGGAAGAGAGGCTACACGGGAAAGA
ACATTGTGGTCACTATCCTGGATGACGGAATTGAGAGAACCCATCCAGATCTGATGCAAAACTACGATGC
TCTGGCAAGTTGCGACGTGAATGGGAATGACTTGGACCCAATGCCTCGTTATGATGCAAGCAACGAGAAC
AAGCATGGGACTCGCTGTGCTGGAGAAGTGGCAGCCGCTGCAAACAATTCGCACTGCACAGTCGGAATTG
CTTTCAACGCCAAGATCGGAGGAGTGCGAATGCTGGACGGAGATGTCACGGACATGGTTGAAGCAAAATC
AGTTAGCTTCAACCCCCAGCACGTGCACATTTACAGCGCCAGCTGGGGCCCGGATGATGATGGCAAGACT
GTGGACGGACCAGCCCCCCTCCCCCGGCAAGCCTTTGAAAACGGCGTTAGAATGGGGCGGAGAGGCCTCG
GCTCTGTGTTTGTTTGGGCATCTGGAAATGGTGGAAGGAGCAAAGACCACTGCTCCTGTGATGGCTACAC
CAACAGCATCTACACCATCTCCATCAGCAGCACTGCAGAAAGCGGAAAGAAACCTTGGTACCTGGAAGAG
TGTTCATCCACGCTGGCCACAACCTACAGCAGCGGGGAGTCCTACGATAAGAAAATCATCACTACAGATC
TGAGGCAGCGTTGCACGGACAACCACACTGGGACGTCAGCCTCAGCCCCCATGGCTGCAGGCATCATTGC
GCTGGCCCTGGAAGCCAATCCGTTTCTGACCTGGAGAGACGTACAGCATGTTATTGTCAGGACTTCCCGT
GCGGGACATTTGAACGCTAATGACTGGAAAACCAATGCTGCTGGTTTTAAGGTGAGCCATCTTTATGGAT
TTGGACTGATGGACGCAGAAGCCATGGTGATGGAGGCAGAGAAGTGGACCACCGTTCCCCGGCAGCACGT
GTGTGTGGAGAGCACAGACCGACAAATCAAGACAATCCGCCCTAACAGTGCAGTGCGCTCCATCTACAAA
GCTTCAGGCTGCTCGGATAACCCCAACCGCCATGTCAACTACCTGGAGCACGTCGTTGTGCGCATCACCA
TCACCCACCCCAGGAGAGGAGACCTGGCCATCTACCTGACCTCGCCCTCTGGAACTAGGTCTCAGCTTTT
GGCCAACAGGCTATTTGATCACTCCATGGAAGGATTCAAAAACTGGGAGTTCATGACCATTCATTGCTGG
GGAGAAAGAGCTGCTGGTGACTGGGTCCTTGAAGTTTATGATACTCCCTCTCAGCTAAGGAACTTTAAGA
CTCCAGGTAAATTGAAAGAATGGTCTTTGGTCCTCTACGGCACCTCCGTGCAGCCATATTCACCAACCAA
TGAATTTCCGAAAGTGGAACGGTTCCGCTATAGCCGAGTTGAAGACCCCACAGACGACTATGGCACAGAG
GATTATGCAGGTCCCTGCGACCCTGAGTGCAGTGAGGTTGGCTGTGACGGGCCAGGACCAGACCACTGCA
ATGACTGTTTGCACTACTACTACAAGCTGAAAAACAATACCAGGATCTGTGTCTCCAGCTGCCCCCCTGG
CCACTACCACGCCGACAAGAAGCGCTGCAGGAAGTGTGCCCCCAACTGTGAGTCCTGCTTTGGGAGCCAT
GGTGACCAATGCATGTCCTGCAAATATGGATACTTTCTGAATGAAGAAACCAACAGCTGTGTTACTCACT
GCCCTGATGGGTCATATCAGGATACCAAGAAAAATCTTTGCCGGAAATGCAGTGAAAACTGCAAGACATG
TACTGAATTCCATAACTGTACAGAATGTAGGGATGGGTTAAGCCTGCAGGGATCCCGGTGCTCTGTCTCC
TGTGAAGATGGACGGTATTTCAACGGCCAGGACTGCCAGCCCTGCCACCGCTTCTGCGCCACTTGTGCTG
GGGCAGGAGCTGATGGGTGCATTAACTGCACAGAGGGCTACTTCATGGAGGATGGGAGATGCGTGCAGAG
CTGTAGTATCAGCTATTACTTTGACCACTCTTCAGAGAATGGATACAAATCCTGCAAAAAATGTGATATC
AGTTGTTTGACGTGCAATGGCCCAGGATTCAAGAACTGTACAAGCTGCCCTAGTGGGTATCTCTTAGACT
TAGGAATGTGTCAAATGGGAGCCATTTGCAAGGATGCAACGGAAGAGTCCTGGGCGGAAGGAGGCTTCTG
TATGCTTGTGAAAAAGAACAATCTGTGCCAACGGAAGGTTCTTCAACAACTTTGCTGCAAAACATGTACA
TTTCAAGGCTG
